Addgene plasmid #24879: human pirh2-(1-137)
Depositing lab: Cheryl Arrowsmith. Depositing organization: University Health Network. Publication: Molecular basis of Pirh2-mediated p53 ubiquitylation. Sheng Y, Laister RC, Lemak A, Wu B, Tai E, Duan S, Lukin J, Sunnerhagen M, Srisailam S, Karra M, Benchimol S, Arrowsmith CH. Nat Struct Mol Biol. 2008 Dec . 15(12):1334-42. 10.1038/nsmb.1521 PubMed 19043414.
Backbone
  Vector backbone: pGEX-4T-1
  Backbone size w/o insert (bp): 4969
  Vector type: Bacterial Expression
Growth in bacteria
  Bacterial resistance: Ampicillin, 100 μg/mL
  Growth temperature: 37°C
  Growth strain: DH5alpha
  Copy number: High Copy
Gene/Insert
  Gene/Insert name: Pirh2
  Species: H. sapiens (human)
  Insert size (bp): 411
  Mutation: Contains aa 1-137
  Entrez Gene: RCHY1 (a.k.a. ARNIP, CHIMP, PIRH2, PRO1996, RNF199, ZCHY, ZNF363)
  Tag / fusion protein: GST (N terminal on insert)
  Cloning method: Restriction Enzyme; 5′ cloning site EcoRI (not destroyed); 3′ cloning site XhoI (not destroyed)
  Sequencing primers: 5′ pGEX5'; 3′ pGEX3'
Terms and licenses: Academic/Nonprofit Terms; Industry Terms: Not Available to Industry
Depositor comments: E. coli strain for expression: BL21DE3 Expression conditions: Pirh2 proteins need Zn2+ to fold properly, so 50 uM of ZnCl2 is added to the growth media and purification buffers. Induction conditions: 0.5mM-1.0mM IPTG at RT for 3.5-4 hours.
How to cite: human pirh2-(1-137) was a gift from Cheryl Arrowsmith (Addgene plasmid # 24879 ; http://n2t.net/addgene:24879 ; RRID:Addgene_24879)
