[The description below was written by a language model from this plasmid's Addgene catalogue record.]
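Description:
human pirh2-(1-137) is a bacterial expression plasmid built on the pGEX-4T-1 backbone (about 5 kb without insert) that produces an N-terminal fragment of the human E3 ubiquitin ligase Pirh2, encoded by the RCHY1 gene, as a glutathione S-transferase fusion. The 411 bp insert covers residues 1–137 of the protein and was placed between the EcoRI and XhoI sites of the polylinker, both of which remain intact, so that GST sits at the N terminus of the Pirh2 fragment. The plasmid is maintained at high copy in E. coli under ampicillin selection. No feature table accompanies the record, so individual backbone elements are not itemised. However, pGEX-4T vectors generally drive the GST fusion from an IPTG-inducible tac promoter, carry a lacI repressor gene for tight control, and encode a thrombin cleavage site between GST and the cloned protein that allows the tag to be removed after glutathione-affinity purification.

The construct is intended for recombinant production of this truncated Pirh2 region in an E. coli expression strain following IPTG induction. The depositor notes that Pirh2 proteins depend on zinc ions to fold correctly, which is consistent with the zinc-binding character of this protein, and that zinc is therefore supplied during expression and purification. The associated publication addresses the molecular basis of Pirh2-mediated ubiquitylation of p53, so the plasmid is suited to making a purified, defined domain fragment for structural, biophysical or in vitro binding studies of how Pirh2 recognises and modifies p53, including GST pull-down style assays.
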