>Addgene plasmid #24879 | human pirh2-(1-137) | addgene partial sequence | sequence record 30818 | 24879 with pGEX-5
ATCGGACTGGTTCGCGTGGATCCCCGGAATTCACCATGGCGGCGACGGCCCGGGAAGATGGCGCCAGCGG
TCAAGAGCGAGGTCAGCGGGGCTGCGAGCACTATGACAGAGGATGTCTCCTAAAGGCACCTTGCTGTGAC
AAGCTTTATACTTGCCGCTTGTGTCATGATAACAATGAAGATCATCAACTAGATCGCTTTAAAGTGAAGG
AAGTGCAGTGCATAAACTGTGAAAAAATTCAACATGCCCAACAGACTTGTGAAGAATGTAGCACATTGTT
TGGAGAATATTATTGCGATATATGCCATTTGTTTGACAAAGATAAGAAGCAGTATCACTGTGAAAACTGT
GGAATTTGTAGGATTGGTCCAAAGGAAGATTTTTTCCATTGTTTGAAATGTAACTTATGCCTAGCTATGA
ATCTTCAAGGAAGACACAAGTGTATTTGACTCGAGCGGCCGCATCGTGACTGACTGACGATCTGCCTCGC
GCGTTTCGGTGATGACGGTGAAAACCTCTGACACATGCAGCTCCCGGAGACGGTCACAGCTTGTCTGTAA
GCGGATGCCGGGAGCAGACAAGCCCGTCAGGGCGCGTCAGCGGGTGTTGGCGGGTGTCGGGGCGCAGCCA
TGACCCAGTCACGTAGCGATAGCGGAGTGTATAATTCTTGAAGACGAAAGGGCCTCGTGATACGCCTATT
TTTATAGGTTAATGTCATGATAATAATGGTTTCTTAGACGTCAGGTGGCACTTTTCGGGGAAATGTGCGC
GGAACCCCTATTTGTTTATTTTTCTAAATACATTCAAATATGTATCCGCTCATGAGACAATA
